>Addgene plasmid #133891 | Flag-Gsdmd-NT C192A | addgene full sequence | sequence record 266231 | Addgene NGS Result
AATTTCCATTCGCCATTCAGGCTGCGCAACTGTTGGGAAGGGCGATCGGTGCGGGCCTCTTCGCTATTAC
GCCAGCTGGCGAAAGGGGGATGTGCTGCAAGGCGATTAAGTTGGGTAACGCCAGGGTTTTCCCAGTCACG
ACGTTGTAAAACGACGGCCAGTGCCAAGCTGATCTATACATTGAATCAATATTGGCAATTAGCCATATTA
GTCATTGGTTATATAGCATAAATCAATATTGGCTATTGGCCATTGCATACGTTGTATCTATATCATAATA
TGTACATTTATATTGGCTCATGTCCAATATGACCGCCATGTTGACATTGATTATTGACTAGTTATTAATA
GTAATCAATTACGGGGTCATTAGTTCATAGCCCATATATGGAGTTCCGCGTTACATAACTTACGGTAAAT
GGCCCGCCTGGCTGACCGCCCAACGACCCCCGCCCATTGACGTCAATAATGACGTATGTTCCCATAGTAA
CGCCAATAGGGACTTTCCATTGACGTCAATGGGTGGAGTATTTACGGTAAACTGCCCACTTGGCAGTACA
TCAAGTGTATCATATGCCAAGTCCGCCCCCTATTGACGTCAATGACGGTAAATGGCCCGCCTGGCATTAT
GCCCAGTACATGACCTTACGGGACTTTCCTACTTGGCAGTACATCTACGTATTAGTCATCGCTATTACCA
TGGTGATGCGGTTTTGGCAGTACACCAATGGGCGTGGATAGCGGTTTGACTCACGGGGATTTCCAAGTCT
CCACCCCATTGACGTCAATGGGAGTTTGTTTTGGCACCAAAATCAACGGGACTTTCCAAAATGTCGTAAT
AACCCCGCCCCGTTGACGCAAATGGGCGGTAGGCGTGTACGGTGGGAGGTCTATATAAGCAGAGCTCGTT
TAGTGAACCGTCAGAATTAATTCAGATCGATCTACCATGGACTACAAAGACGATGACGACAAGCTTGCGG
CCGCAATGCCATCGGCCTTTGAGAAAGTGGTCAAGAATGTGATCAAGGAGGTAAGCGGCAGCAGAGGCGA
TCTCATTCCGGTGGACAGCCTGCGGAACTCCACCAGCTTCAGGCCCTACTGCCTTCTGAACAGGAAATTT
TCAAGCTCAAGGTTCTGGAAACCCCGTTATTCATGTGTCAACCTGTCAATCAAGGACATCCTGGAGCCCA
GTGCTCCAGAACCAGAACCGGAGTGTTTTGGCTCCTTCAAAGTCTCTGATGTCGTCGATGGGAACATTCA
GGGCAGAGTGATGTTGTCAGGCATGGGAGAAGGGAAAATTTCTGGTGGGGCTGCAGTGTCTGACAGTTCC
AGTGCCTCCATGAATGTGTGTATACTGCGTGTGACTCAGAAGACCTGGGAGACCATGCAGCATGAAAGGC
ACCTTCAGCAGCCTGAGAACAAAATCCTGCAACAGCTTCGGAGTCGTGGGGATGACCTGTTTGTGGTGAC
CGAGGTGCTGCAGACAAAGGAGGAAGTGCAGATCACTGAGGTCCACAGCCAAGAGGGCTCAGGCCAGTTT
ACGCTGCCTGGAGCTTTAGCCTTGAAGGGTGAAGGCAAGGGCCACCAAAGCCGGAAGAAGATGGTGACCA
TTCCTGCAGGCAGCATCCTGGCATTCCGAGTGGCCCAACTGCTTATTGGCTCTAAATGGGATATCCTTCT
CGTCTCAGATGAGAAACAGAGGACCTTTGAGCCCTCCTCAGGTGACAGAAAAGCAGTGGGCCAGAGGCAC
CATGGCCTCAATGTGCTTGCTGCGCTTTGTTCCATCGGAAAGCAGCTCAGTCTCCTGTCAGATTAGTCTA
GAGGATCCCGGGTGGCATCCCTGTGACCCCTCCCCAGTGCCTCTCCTGGCCCTGGAAGTTGCCACTCCAG
TGCCCACCAGCCTTGTCCTAATAAAATTAAGTTGCATCATTTTGTCTGACTAGGTGTCCTTCTATAATAT
TATGGGGTGGAGGGGGGTGGTATGGAGCAAGGGGCAAGTTGGGAAGACAACCTGTAGGGCCTGCGGGGTC
TATTGGGAACCAAGCTGGAGTGCAGTGGCACAATCTTGGCTCACTGCAATCTCCGCCTCCTGGGTTCAAG
CGATTCTCCTGCCTCAGCCTCCCGAGTTGTTGGGATTCCAGGCATGCATGACCAGGCTCAGCTAATTTTT
GTTTTTTTGGTAGAGACGGGGTTTCACCATATTGGCCAGGCTGGTCTCCAACTCCTAATCTCAGGTGATC
TACCCACCTTGGCCTCCCAAATTGCTGGGATTACAGGCGTGAACCACTGCTCCCTTCCCTGTCCTTCTGA
TTTTAAAATAACTATACCAGCAGGAGGACGTCCAGACACAGCATAGGCTACCTGGCCATGCCCAACCGGT
GGGACATTTGAGTTGCTTGCTTGGCACTGTCCTCTCATGCGTTGGGTCCACTCAGTAGATGCCTGTTGAA
TTGGGTACGCGGCCAGCTTGGCTGTGGAATGTGTGTCAGTTAGGGTGTGGAAAGTCCCCAGGCTCCCCAG
CAGGCAGAAGTATGCAAAGCATGCATCTCAATTAGTCAGCAACCAGGTGTGGAAAGTCCCCAGGCTCCCC
AGCAGGCAGAAGTATGCAAAGCATGCATCTCAATTAGTCAGCAACCATAGTCCCGCCCCTAACTCCGCCC
ATCCCGCCCCTAACTCCGCCCAGTTCCGCCCATTCTCCGCCCCATGGCTGACTAATTTTTTTTATTTATG
CAGAGGCCGAGGCCGCCTCGGCCTCTGAGCTATTCCAGAAGTAGTGAGGAGGCTTTTTTGGAGGAATTGA
TCAGCTTGGGATCTGATCAAGAGACAGGATGAGGATCGTTTCGCATGATTGAACAAGATGGATTGCACGC
AGGTTCTCCGGCCGCTTGGGTGGAGAGGCTATTCGGCTATGACTGGGCACAACAGACAATCGGCTGCTCT
GATGCCGCCGTGTTCCGGCTGTCAGCGCAGGGGCGCCCGGTTCTTTTTGTCAAGACCGACCTGTCCGGTG
CCCTGAATGAACTGCAGGACGAGGCAGCGCGGCTATCGTGGCTGGCCACGACGGGCGTTCCTTGCGCAGC
TGTGCTCGACGTTGTCACTGAAGCGGGAAGGGACTGGCTGCTATTGGGCGAAGTGCCGGGGCAGGATCTC
CTGTCATCTCACCTTGCTCCTGCCGAGAAAGTATCCATCATGGCTGATGCAATGCGGCGGCTGCATACGC
TTGATCCGGCTACCTGCCCATTCGACCACCAAGCGAAACATCGCATCGAGCGAGCACGTACTCGGATGGA
AGCCGGTCTTGTCGATCAGGATGATCTGGACGAAGAGCATCAGGGGCTCGCGCCAGCCGAACTGTTCGCC
AGGCTCAAGGCGCGCATGCCCGACGGCGAGGATCTCGTCGTGACCCATGGCGATGCCTGCTTGCCGAATA
TCATGGTGGAAAATGGCCGCTTTTCTGGATTCATCGACTGTGGCCGGCTGGGTGTGGCGGACCGCTATCA
GGACATAGCGTTGGCTACCCGTGATATTGCTGAAGAGCTTGGCGGCGAATGGGCTGACCGCTTCCTCGTG
CTTTACGGTATCGCCGCTCCCGATTCGCAGCGCATCGCCTTCTATCGCCTTCTTGACGAGTTCTTCTGAG
CGGGACTCTGGGGTTCGAAATGACCGACCAAGCGACGCCCAACCTGCCATCACGAGATTTCGATTCCACC
GCCGCCTTCTATGAAAGGTTGGGCTTCGGAATCGTTTTCCGGGACGCCGGCTGGATGATCCTCCAGCGCG
GGGATCTCATGCTGGAGTTCTTCGCCCACCCCGGGCTCGATCCCCTCGCGAGTTGGTTCAGCTGCTGCCT
GAGGCTGGACGACCTCGCGGAGTTCTACCGGCAGTGCAAATCCGTCGGCATCCAGGAAACCAGCAGCGGC
TATCCGCGCATCCATGCCCCCGAACTGCAGGAGTGGGGAGGCACGATGGCCGCTTTGGTCGACCCGGACG
GGACGCTCCTGCGCCTGATACAGAACGAATTGCTTGCAGGCATCTCATGAGTGTGTCTTCCCGTTTTCCG
CCTGAGGTCACTGCGTGGATGGAGCGCTGGCGCCTGCTGCGCGACGGCGAGCTGCTCACCACCCACTCGC
CAAGCTGGAACCGTAAAAAGGCCGCGTTGCTGGCGTTTTTCCATAGGCTCCGCCGATCATAATCAGCCAT
ACCACATTTGTAGAGGTTTTACTTGCTTTAAAAAACCTCCCACACCTCCCCCTGAACCTGAAACATAAAA
TGAATGCAATTGTTGTTGTTAACTTGTTTATTGCAGCTTATAATGGTTACAAATAAAGCAATAGCATCAC
AAATTTCACAAATAAAGCATTTTTTTCACTGCATTCTAGTTGTGGTTTGTCCAAACTCATCAATGTATCT
TATCATGTCTGGATCAATTCCCTATAGTGAGTCGTATTAAATTCGTAATCATGTCATAGCTGTTTCCTGT
GTGAAATTGTTATCCGCTCACAATTCCACACAACATACGAGCCGGAAGCATAAAGTGTAAAGCCTGGGGT
GCCTAATGAGTGAGCTAACTCACATTAATTGCGTTGCGCTCACTGCCCGCTTTCCAGTCGGGAAACCTGT
CGTGCCAGCTGCATTAATGAATCGGCCAACGCGCGGGGAGAGGCGGTTTGCGTATTGGGCGCTCTTCCGC
TTCCTCGCTCACTGACTCGCTGCGCTCGGTCGTTCGGCTGCGGCGAGCGGTATCAGCTCACTCAAAGGCG
GTAATACGGTTATCCACAGAATCAGGGGATAACGCAGGAAAGAACATGTGAGCAAAAGGCCAGCAAAAGG
CCAGGAACCGTAAAAAGGCCGCGTTGCTGGCGTTTTTCCATAGGCTCCGCCCCCCTGACGAGCATCACAA
AAATCGACGCTCAAGTCAGAGGTGGCGAAACCCGACAGGACTATAAAGATACCAGGCGTTTCCCCCTGGA
AGCTCCCTCGTGCGCTCTCCTGTTCCGACCCTGCCGCTTACCGGATACCTGTCCGCCTTTCTCCCTTCGG
GAAGCGTGGCGCTTTCTCATAGCTCACGCTGTAGGTATCTCAGTTCGGTGTAGGTCGTTCGCTCCAAGCT
GGGCTGTGTGCACGAACCCCCCGTTCAGCCCGACCGCTGCGCCTTATCCGGTAACTATCGTCTTGAGTCC
AACCCGGTAAGACACGACTTATCGCCACTGGCAGCAGCCACTGGTAACAGGATTAGCAGAGCGAGGTATG
TAGGCGGTGCTACAGAGTTCTTGAAGTGGTGGCCTAACTACGGCTACACTAGAAGAACAGTATTTGGTAT
CTGCGCTCTGCTGAAGCCAGTTACCTTCGGAAAAAGAGTTGGTAGCTCTTGATCCGGCAAACAAACCACC
GCTGGTAGCGGTGGTTTTTTTGTTTGCAAGCAGCAGATTACGCGCAGAAAAAAAGGATCTCAAGAAGATC
CTTTGATCTTTTCTACGGGGTCTGACGCTCAGTGGAACGAAAACTCACGTTAAGGGATTTTGGTCATGAG
ATTATCAAAAAGGATCTTCACCTAGATCCTTTTAAATTAAAAATGAAGTTTTAAATCAATCTAAAGTATA
TATGAGTAAACTTGGTCTGACAGTTACCAATGCTTAATCAGTGAGGCACCTATCTCAGCGATCTGTCTAT
TTCGTTCATCCATAGTTGCCTGACTCCCCGTCGTGTAGATAACTACGATACGGGAGGGCTTACCATCTGG
CCCCAGTGCTGCAATGATACCGCGAGACCCACGCTCACCGGCTCCAGATTTATCAGCAATAAACCAGCCA
GCCGGAAGGGCCGAGCGCAGAAGTGGTCCTGCAACTTTATCCGCCTCCATCCAGTCTATTAATTGTTGCC
GGGAAGCTAGAGTAAGTAGTTCGCCAGTTAATAGTTTGCGCAACGTTGTTGCCATTGCTACAGGCATCGT
GGTGTCACGCTCGTCGTTTGGTATGGCTTCATTCAGCTCCGGTTCCCAACGATCAAGGCGAGTTACATGA
TCCCCCATGTTGTGCAAAAAAGCGGTTAGCTCCTTCGGTCCTCCGATCGTTGTCAGAAGTAAGTTGGCCG
CAGTGTTATCACTCATGGTTATGGCAGCACTGCATAATTCTCTTACTGTCATGCCATCCGTAAGATGCTT
TTCTGTGACTGGTGAGTACTCAACCAAGTCATTCTGAGAATAGTGTATGCGGCGACCGAGTTGCTCTTGC
CCGGCGTCAATACGGGATAATACCGCGCCACATAGCAGAACTTTAAAAGTGCTCATCATTGGAAAACGTT
CTTCGGGGCGAAAACTCTCAAGGATCTTACCGCTGTTGAGATCCAGTTCGATGTAACCCACTCGTGCACC
CAACTGATCTTCAGCATCTTTTACTTTCACCAGCGTTTCTGGGTGAGCAAAAACAGGAAGGCAAAATGCC
GCAAAAAAGGGAATAAGGGCGACACGGAAATGTTGAATACTCATACTCTTCCTTTTTCAATATTATTGAA
GCATTTATCAGGGTTATTGTCTCATGAGCGGATACATATTTGAATGTATTTAGAAAAATAAACAAATAGG
GGTTCCGCGCACATTTCCCCGAAAAGTGCCACCTG
[124 nt withheld, positions 6616-6739]
C
[91 nt withheld, positions 6741-6831]
A
[49 nt withheld, positions 6833-6881]
CCTTTGACGTTGGAGTCCACGTTCTTT
[37 nt withheld, positions 6909-6945]
ACCCTATCTCGGTCTATTCTTTTGATTTATAAGGGATTTTGCCGATTTCGGCCTATTGGTTAAAAAATGA
GCTGATTTAACAAAAATTTAACGCGAATTTTAACAAAATATTAACGCTTAC
Features (pLannotate 1.2.2; 22 found; start..end, strand, type, name):
      9..163     -  CDS            lacZα (fragment): LacZα fragment of β-galactosidase; lacZ fragment
    323..702     +  enhancer       CMV enhancer: human cytomegalovirus immediate early enhancer
    704..903     +  promoter       CMV promoter: human cytomegalovirus (CMV) immediate early promoter
    949..969     +  CDS            3xFLAG (fragment): three tandem FLAG® epitope tags
    986..1813    +  CDS            Gsdmd (fragment): GSDMD_MOUSE - Also known as Gsdmdc1. Experimental evidence at protein level: Swiss-Prot protein existence level 1. [Gasdermin-D, N-terminal]: Promotes pyroptosis in response to microbial infection and danger signals (PubMed:26375003, PubMed:26375259, PubMed:26611636, PubMed:27383986, PubMed:27385778, PubMed:27418190, PubMed:32820063). Produced by the cleavage of gasdermin-D by inflammatory caspases CASP1 or CASP4/CASP11 in response to canonical, as well as non-canonical (such as cytosolic LPS) inflammasome activators (PubMed:26375003, PubMed:26375259, PubMed:26611636, PubMed:27383986, PubMed:2
   1830..2452    +  polyA_signal   hGH poly(A) signal: human growth hormone polyadenylation signal
   2494..2791    +  promoter       SV40 promoter: SV40 enhancer and early promoter
   2845..3636    +  CDS            neo: KKA2_KLEPN - Also known as kan, nptII. Experimental evidence at protein level: Swiss-Prot protein existence level 1. Resistance to kanamycin, neomycin, paromomycin, ribostamycin, butirosin and gentamicin B. From Klebsiella pneumoniae.
   3660..4037    +  CDS            ble: BLE_KLEPN - Experimental evidence at protein level: Swiss-Prot protein existence level 1. Binding protein with a strong affinity to the bleomycin family of antibiotics. Binds to CL990; an antimitotic-antibiotic compound. From Klebsiella pneumoniae.
   4079..4138    +  CDS            str (fragment): STR_KLEPN - Protein inferred from homology: Swiss-Prot protein existence level 3. The aminoglycoside phosphotransferases achieve inactivation of their antibiotic substrates by phosphorylation. From Klebsiella pneumoniae.
   4161..4184    -  rep_origin     CloDF13 ori (fragment): Plasmids containing the CloDF13 (CDF) origin of replication can be propagated in E. coli cells that contain additional plasmids with compatible origins.
   4185..4268    +  CDS            large T antigen (fragment): large T antigen from SV40 (simian virus 40)
   4291..4425    +  polyA_signal   SV40 poly(A) signal: SV40 polyadenylation signal
   4431..4449    -  promoter       T7 promoter: promoter for bacteriophage T7 RNA polymerase
   4487..4503    -  protein_bind   lac operator: The lac repressor binds to the lac operator to inhibit transcription in E. coli. This inhibition can be relieved by adding lactose or isopropyl-β-D-thiogalactopyranoside (IPTG). lac repressor encoded by lacI
   4511..4541    -  promoter       lac promoter: promoter for the E. coli lac operon
   4556..4577    -  protein_bind   CAP binding site: CAP binding activates transcription in the presence of cAMP. E. coli catabolite activator protein
   4590..4682    -  CDS            lacI (fragment): lac repressor; lacI; The lac repressor binds to the lac operator to inhibit transcription in E. coli. This inhibition can be relieved by adding lactose or isopropyl-β-D-thiogalactopyranoside (IPTG).
   4865..5453    -  rep_origin     ori: high-copy-number ColE1/pMB1/pBR322/pUC origin of replication
   5624..6484    -  CDS            AmpR: β-lactamase; bla; confers resistance to ampicillin, carbenicillin, and related antibiotics
   6485..6589    -  promoter       AmpR promoter: bla
   6616..7044    +  rep_origin     f1 ori (sequence partly withheld): f1 bacteriophage origin of replication; arrow indicates direction of (+) strand synthesis
