[The description below was written by a language model from this plasmid's Addgene catalogue record and pLannotate feature annotations shown in this document.]
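Description:
Flag-Gsdmd-NT C192A is a mammalian expression plasmid built on the pFlag-CMV-4 backbone that produces an N-terminally FLAG-tagged mutant of the mouse gasdermin D N-terminal fragment. It is propagated in E. coli through a high-copy ColE1/pUC-type origin with ampicillin selection from the β-lactamase gene, and it also carries an f1 phage origin. Remnants of lac regulatory elements, a lacZα fragment and a T7 promoter are annotated in the backbone and play no evident role in expressing the insert.

The expression cassette consists of the human CMV immediate early enhancer and promoter, a short FLAG epitope sequence (annotated as a partial match to 3xFLAG), the Gsdmd-NT coding region cloned between NotI and XbaI sites, and the human growth hormone polyadenylation signal. A second cassette places a neomycin phosphotransferase gene under the SV40 enhancer/early promoter with an SV40 poly(A) signal. This should permit G418 selection of transfected mammalian cells, although the catalogue entry does not list a mammalian selection marker. Adjacent ble and partial str annotations are probably carried over from the source of the neo fragment.

Gsdmd-NT is the fragment released when inflammatory caspases cleave gasdermin D, and it drives pyroptosis. The construct name indicates a cysteine-to-alanine substitution at position 192. The feature table does not annotate the mutation, and the record does not state its functional consequence. The plasmid is intended for expressing this mutant in mammalian cells, with the FLAG tag allowing detection or immunoprecipitation, presumably for comparison with the wild-type fragment in studies of pore formation and cell death.
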