Addgene plasmid #133891: Flag-Gsdmd-NT C192A
Purpose: Expresses Gsdmd-NT mutant in mammalian cells
Depositing lab: Judy Lieberman. Depositing organization: Boston Children's Hospital. Publication: Inflammasome-activated gasdermin D causes pyroptosis by forming membrane pores. Liu X, Zhang Z, Ruan J, Pan Y, Magupalli VG, Wu H, Lieberman J. Nature. 2016 Jul 6;535(7610):153-8. doi: 10.1038/nature18629. PubMed 27383986.
Backbone
  Vector backbone: pFlag-CMV-4
  Vector type: Mammalian Expression
Growth in bacteria
  Bacterial resistance: Ampicillin, 100 μg/mL
  Growth temperature: 37°C
  Growth strain: DH5alpha
  Copy number: High Copy
Gene/Insert
  Gene/Insert name: Gsdmd-NT
  Species: M. musculus (mouse)
  Cloning method: Restriction Enzyme; 5′ cloning site NotI (not destroyed); 3′ cloning site XbaI (not destroyed)
  Sequencing primers: 5′ CMV-F
Terms and licenses: Academic/Nonprofit Terms; Industry Terms: Not Available to Industry
How to cite: Flag-Gsdmd-NT C192A was a gift from Judy Lieberman (Addgene plasmid # 133891 ; http://n2t.net/addgene:133891 ; RRID:Addgene_133891)
